Addgene plasmid #180506: PasCas13b-gRNA-Nluc(W12stop)
Purpose: PasCas13b-gRNA targeting Nluc(W12stop) for RNA editing
Depositing lab: Masaharu Somiya. Publication: Verification of extracellular vesicle-mediated functional mRNA delivery by RNA editing. Somiya M, Kuroda S. bioRxiv 2022.01.25.477620 10.1101/2022.01.25.477620.
Backbone
  Vector backbone: pUC19
  Vector type: Mammalian Expression, CRISPR
Growth in bacteria
  Bacterial resistance: Ampicillin, 100 μg/mL
  Growth temperature: 37°C
  Growth strain: DH5alpha
  Copy number: High Copy
Gene/Insert
  Gene/Insert name: PasCas13b-gRNA targeting Nluc(W12stop)
  Promoter: U6
  Cloning method: Gibson Cloning
  Sequencing primers: 5′ hU6-F; 3′ M13-F
Terms and licenses: Academic/Nonprofit Terms; Industry Terms: Not Available to Industry
Depositor comments: Please visit https://www.biorxiv.org/content/10.1101/2022.01.25.477620v1 for bioRxiv preprint.
How to cite: PasCas13b-gRNA-Nluc(W12stop) was a gift from Masaharu Somiya (Addgene plasmid # 180506 ; http://n2t.net/addgene:180506 ; RRID:Addgene_180506)
