[The description below was written by a language model from this plasmid's Addgene catalogue record and pLannotate feature annotations shown in this document.]
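Description:
PasCas13b-gRNA-Nluc(W12stop) is a small (about 3 kb) guide RNA expression plasmid built on the pUC19 backbone by Gibson assembly and intended for transfection into mammalian cells as part of a Cas13b-based RNA editing system. It is propagated in E. coli at high copy number from the pUC/ColE1-type origin and selected with ampicillin through the bla (AmpR) gene and its native promoter. The remaining bacterial annotations, namely the CAP site, lac promoter and operator, the lacZα fragment, and short fragment hits to lacI, bom, rop and an RSF-type origin, are remnants of the pUC19 cloning region and backbone rather than functional parts of the payload. The plasmid carries no mammalian selection marker or reporter, and it does not encode a Cas13b protein.

The payload is a human U6 promoter, an RNA polymerase III promoter suited to producing short, defined, non-polyadenylated transcripts, placed within the former lacZα multiple cloning region. Immediately downstream lies a roughly 50-nt segment annotated as a NanoLuc fragment on the reverse strand, consistent with a spacer that is antisense to the Nluc mRNA and so can base-pair with it. The interval between this segment and the lacZα fragment is unannotated; it presumably holds the Cas13b direct repeat scaffold and terminator, though the feature table does not identify them. According to the record, the guide targets an Nluc transcript carrying a premature stop codon at tryptophan 12, so that RNA editing directed by the guide would restore the codon and luciferase activity. The associated work used this readout to test functional mRNA delivery by extracellular vesicles. The editing effector must be supplied from a separate construct.
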