Features (pLannotate 1.2.2; 13 found; start..end, strand, type, name):
     44..177     +  rep_origin     RSF ori (fragment): Plasmids containing the RSF 1030 origin of replication can be propagated in E. coli cells that contain additional plasmids with compatible origins.
    179..271     +  CDS            lacI (fragment): lac repressor; lacI; The lac repressor binds to the lac operator to inhibit transcription in E. coli. This inhibition can be relieved by adding lactose or isopropyl-β-D-thiogalactopyranoside (IPTG).
    284..305     +  protein_bind   CAP binding site: CAP binding activates transcription in the presence of cAMP. E. coli catabolite activator protein
    320..350     +  promoter       lac promoter: promoter for the E. coli lac operon
    358..374     +  protein_bind   lac operator: The lac repressor binds to the lac operator to inhibit transcription in E. coli. This inhibition can be relieved by adding lactose or isopropyl-β-D-thiogalactopyranoside (IPTG). lac repressor encoded by lacI
    412..652     +  promoter       U6 promoter: RNA polymerase III promoter for human U6 snRNA
    661..711     -  CDS            Nluc (fragment): NanoLuc® luciferase human codon-optimized
    768..925     +  CDS            lacZα (fragment): LacZα fragment of β-galactosidase; lacZ fragment
    931..1030    -  misc_feature   bom (fragment): basis of mobility region from pBR322
   1132..1167    -  CDS            rop (fragment): Rop protein, which maintains plasmids at low copy number; rop
   1262..1366    +  promoter       AmpR promoter: bla
   1367..2227    +  CDS            AmpR: β-lactamase; bla; confers resistance to ampicillin, carbenicillin, and related antibiotics
   2398..2986    +  rep_origin     ori: high-copy-number ColE1/pMB1/pBR322/pUC origin of replication
>Addgene plasmid #180506 | PasCas13b-gRNA-Nluc(W12stop) | addgene full sequence | sequence record 357068 | Addgene NGS Result
CCAGCAACGCGGCCTTTTTACGGTTCCTGGCCTTTTGCTGGCCTTTTGCTCACATGTTCTTTCCTGCGTT
ATCCCCTGATTCTGTGGATAACCGTATTACCGCCTTTGAGTGAGCTGATACCGCTCGCCGCAGCCGAACG
ACCGAGCGCAGCGAGTCAGTGAGCGAGGAAGCGGAAGAGCGCCCAATACGCAAACCGCCTCTCCCCGCGC
GTTGGCCGATTCATTAATGCAGCTGGCACGACAGGTTTCCCGACTGGAAAGCGGGCAGTGAGCGCAACGC
AATTAATGTGAGTTAGCTCACTCATTAGGCACCCCAGGCTTTACACTTTATGCTTCCGGCTCGTATGTTG
TGTGGAATTGTGAGCGGATAACAATTTCACGCAGGAAACAGCTATGACCATGATTACGCCAGAGGGCCTA
TTTCCCATGATTCCTTCATATTTGCATATACGATACAAGGCTGTTAGAGAGATAATTGGAATTAATTTGA
CTGTAAACACAAAGATATTAGTACAAAATACGTGACGTAGAAAGTAATAATTTCTTGGGTAGTTTGCAGT
TTTAAAATTATGTTTTAAAATGGACTATCATATGCTTACCGTAACTTGAAAGTATTTCGATTTCTTGGCT
TTATATATCTTGTGGAAAGGACGAAACACCAGCCGGCTGTCTGTCGCCAGTCCCCAACGAAATCTTCGAG
TGTGAAGACCAGTTGTGGAAGGTCCAGTTTTGAGGGGCTATTACAACTTTTTTGGTACCGAGCTCGAATT
CACTGGCCGTCGTTTTACAACGTCGTGACTGGGAAAACCCTGGCGTTACCCAACTTAATCGCCTTGCAGC
ACATCCCCCTTTCGCCAGCTGGCGTAATAGCGAAGAGGCCCGCACCGATCGCCCTTCCCAACAGTTGCGC
AGCCTGAATGGCGAATGGCGCCTGATGCGGTATTTTCTCCTTACGCATCTGTGCGGTATTTCACACCGCA
TATGGTGCACTCTCAGTACAATCTGCTCTGATGCCGCATAGTTAAGCCAGCCCCGACACCCGCCAACACC
CGCTGACGCGCCCTGACGGGCTTGTCTGCTCCCGGCATCCGCTTACAGACAAGCTGTGACCGTCTCCGGG
AGCTGCATGTGTCAGAGGTTTTCACCGTCATCACCGAAACGCGCGAGACGAAAGGGCCTCGTGATACGCC
TATTTTTATAGGTTAATGTCATGATAATAATGGTTTCTTAGACGTCAGGTGGCACTTTTCGGGGAAATGT
GCGCGGAACCCCTATTTGTTTATTTTTCTAAATACATTCAAATATGTATCCGCTCATGAGACAATAACCC
TGATAAATGCTTCAATAATATTGAAAAAGGAAGAGTATGAGTATTCAACATTTCCGTGTCGCCCTTATTC
CCTTTTTTGCGGCATTTTGCCTTCCTGTTTTTGCTCACCCAGAAACGCTGGTGAAAGTAAAAGATGCTGA
AGATCAGTTGGGTGCACGAGTGGGTTACATCGAACTGGATCTCAACAGCGGTAAGATCCTTGAGAGTTTT
CGCCCCGAAGAACGTTTTCCAATGATGAGCACTTTTAAAGTTCTGCTATGTGGCGCGGTATTATCCCGTA
TTGACGCCGGGCAAGAGCAACTCGGTCGCCGCATACACTATTCTCAGAATGACTTGGTTGAGTACTCACC
AGTCACAGAAAAGCATCTTACGGATGGCATGACAGTAAGAGAATTATGCAGTGCTGCCATAACCATGAGT
GATAACACTGCGGCCAACTTACTTCTGACAACGATCGGAGGACCGAAGGAGCTAACCGCTTTTTTGCACA
ACATGGGGGATCATGTAACTCGCCTTGATCGTTGGGAACCGGAGCTGAATGAAGCCATACCAAACGACGA
GCGTGACACCACGATGCCTGTAGCAATGGCAACAACGTTGCGCAAACTATTAACTGGCGAACTACTTACT
CTAGCTTCCCGGCAACAATTAATAGACTGGATGGAGGCGGATAAAGTTGCAGGACCACTTCTGCGCTCGG
CCCTTCCGGCTGGCTGGTTTATTGCTGATAAATCTGGAGCCGGTGAGCGTGGGTCTCGCGGTATCATTGC
AGCACTGGGGCCAGATGGTAAGCCCTCCCGTATCGTAGTTATCTACACGACGGGGAGTCAGGCAACTATG
GATGAACGAAATAGACAGATCGCTGAGATAGGTGCCTCACTGATTAAGCATTGGTAACTGTCAGACCAAG
TTTACTCATATATACTTTAGATTGATTTAAAACTTCATTTTTAATTTAAAAGGATCTAGGTGAAGATCCT
TTTTGATAATCTCATGACCAAAATCCCTTAACGTGAGTTTTCGTTCCACTGAGCGTCAGACCCCGTAGAA
AAGATCAAAGGATCTTCTTGAGATCCTTTTTTTCTGCGCGTAATCTGCTGCTTGCAAACAAAAAAACCAC
CGCTACCAGCGGTGGTTTGTTTGCCGGATCAAGAGCTACCAACTCTTTTTCCGAAGGTAACTGGCTTCAG
CAGAGCGCAGATACCAAATACTGTTCTTCTAGTGTAGCCGTAGTTAGGCCACCACTTCAAGAACTCTGTA
GCACCGCCTACATACCTCGCTCTGCTAATCCTGTTACCAGTGGCTGCTGCCAGTGGCGATAAGTCGTGTC
TTACCGGGTTGGACTCAAGACGATAGTTACCGGATAAGGCGCAGCGGTCGGGCTGAACGGGGGGTTCGTG
CACACAGCCCAGCTTGGAGCGAACGACCTACACCGAACTGAGATACCTACAGCGTGAGCTATGAGAAAGC
GCCACGCTTCCCGAAGGGAGAAAGGCGGACAGGTATCCGGTAAGCGGCAGGGTCGGAACAGGAGAGCGCA
CGAGGGAGCTTCCAGGGGGAAACGCCTGGTATCTTTATAGTCCTGTCGGGTTTCGCCACCTCTGACTTGA
GCGTCGATTTTTGTGATGCTCGTCAGGGGGGCGGAGCCTATGGAAAAACG
